Addgene plasmid #139132: pJBl6715
Purpose: Plux - STAR3
Depositing lab: Julius Lucks. Depositing organization: Northwestern University. Publication: Dynamic Control of Gene Expression with Riboregulated Switchable Feedback Promoters. Glasscock CJ, Biggs BW, Lazar JT, Arnold JH, Burdette LA, Valdes A, Kang MK, Tullman-Ercek D, Tyo KEJ, Lucks JB. ACS Synth Biol. 2021 May 21;10(5):1199-1213. doi: 10.1021/acssynbio.1c00015. Epub 2021 Apr 9. PubMed 33834762.
Backbone
  Vector backbone: ColE1
  Vector type: Bacterial Expression
Growth in bacteria
  Bacterial resistance: Ampicillin, 100 μg/mL
  Growth temperature: 37°C
  Growth strain: NEB Stable
  Copy number: High Copy
Gene/Insert
  Gene/Insert name: STAR3
  Species: Synthetic
  Mutation: N/A
  Cloning method: Gibson Cloning
Terms and licenses: Academic/Nonprofit Terms; Industry Terms: Not Available to Industry
Depositor comments: Please visit https://www.biorxiv.org/content/10.1101/529180v1 for bioRxiv preprint.
How to cite: pJBl6715 was a gift from Julius Lucks (Addgene plasmid # 139132 ; http://n2t.net/addgene:139132 ; RRID:Addgene_139132)
