[The description below was written by a language model from this plasmid's Addgene catalogue record and pLannotate feature annotations shown in this document.]
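Description:
pJBl6715 is a small (about 2.2 kb) bacterial expression plasmid built on a high-copy ColE1-type backbone. It replicates from a ColE1/pMB1/pUC-family origin and is selected with ampicillin through a β-lactamase (AmpR) gene driven by its native bla promoter. These two elements, along with a putative bacterial transcription terminator, are the only features picked up by automated annotation of the full sequence.

According to the catalogue entry, the payload is a synthetic insert named STAR3 placed under a Plux promoter and assembled by Gibson cloning. STARs (small transcription activating RNAs) are engineered regulatory RNAs that act in trans. They bind a cognate target sequence upstream of a gene of interest, prevent formation of an intrinsic terminator hairpin, and so allow transcription to proceed downstream. Plux is the quorum-sensing promoter activated by LuxR in the presence of an acyl-homoserine lactone inducer, so this arrangement would make STAR3 production inducible. No luxR gene is annotated, and the record does not state where LuxR would come from. Neither the Plux promoter nor the STAR3 sequence appears in the feature table. They presumably lie in the unannotated region between the terminator and the origin, but the record does not give their coordinates.

The associated publication concerns dynamic control of gene expression using riboregulated switchable feedback promoters. This suggests the plasmid supplies an inducible STAR that gates expression from a matching target construct carried elsewhere in the cell. The record does not identify that target construct.
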