Features (pLannotate 1.2.2; 4 found; start..end, strand, type, name):
     94..954     -  CDS            AmpR: β-lactamase; bla; confers resistance to ampicillin, carbenicillin, and related antibiotics
    955..1059    -  promoter       AmpR promoter: bla
   1149..1192    -  terminator     bacterial terminator: putative bacterial transcription terminator
   1576..2164    -  rep_origin     ori: high-copy-number ColE1/pMB1/pBR322/pUC origin of replication
>Addgene plasmid #139132 | pJBl6715 | addgene full sequence | sequence record 274969 | Addgene NGS Result
ATTATCAAAAAGGATCTTCACCTAGATCCTTTTAAATTAAAAATGAAGTTTTAAATCAATCTAAAGTATA
TATGAGTAAACTTGGTCTGACAGTTACCAATGCTTAATCAGTGAGGCACCTATCTCAGCGATCTGTCTAT
TTCGTTCATCCATAGTTGCCTGACTCCCCGTCGTGTAGATAACTACGATACGGGAGGGCTTACCATCTGG
CCCCAGTGTTGCAATGATACCGCGAGACCCACGCTCACCGGCTCCAGATTTATCAGCAATAAACCAGCCA
GCCGGAAGGGCCGAGCGCAGAAGTGGTCCTGCAACTTTATCCGCCTCCATCCAGTCTATTAATTGTTGCC
GGGAAGCTAGAGTAAGTAGTTCGCCAGTTAATAGTTTGCGCAACGTTGTTGCCATTGCTACAGGCATCGT
GGTGTCACGCTCGTCGTTTGGTATGGCTTCATTCAGCTCCGGTTCCCAACGATCAAGGCGAGTTACATGA
TCCCCCATGTTGTGCAAAAAAGCGGTTAGCTCCTTCGGTCCTCCGATCGTTGTCAGAAGTAAGTTGGCCG
CAGTGTTATCACTCATGGTTATGGCAGCACTGCATAATTCTCTTACTGTCATGCCATCCGTAAGATGCTT
TTCTGTGACTGGTGAGTACTCAACCAAGTCATTCTGAGAATAGTGTATGCGGCGACCGAGTTGCTCTTGC
CCGGCGTCAATACGGGATAATACCGCGCCACATAGCAGAACTTTAAAAGTGCTCATCATTGGAAAACGTT
CTTCGGGGCGAAAACTCTCAAGGATCTTACCGCTGTTGAGATCCAGTTCGATGTAACCCACTCGTGCACC
CAACTGATCTTCAGCATCTTTTACTTTCACCAGCGTTTCTGGGTGAGCAAAAACAGGAAGGCAAAATGCC
GCAAAAAAGGGAATAAGGGCGACACGGAAATGTTGAATACTCATACTCTTCCTTTTTCAATATTATTGAA
GCATTTATCAGGGTTATTGTCTCATGAGCGGATACATATTTGAATGTATTTAGAAAAATAAACAAATAGG
GGTTCCGCGCACATTTCCCCGAAAAGTGCCACCTGACGTCTAAGAAACCATTATTATCATGACATTAACC
TATAAAAATAGGCGTATCACGAGGCAGAATTTCAGATAAAAAAAATCCTTAGCTTTCGCTAAGGATGATT
TCTGGAATTCTAAAGATCTATATACTAGAGACCTGTAGGATCGTACAGGTTTACGCAAGAAAATGGTTTG
TTATAGTCGAATAAATGAACTGTATACATTCCCCGCAAAGACACAGGACAGGACAGGCAGATAGATAGGA
TAGAGGGGATCTCAAAGCCCGCCGAAAGGCGGGCTTTTTTTTGGATCCTTACTCGAGTCTAGACTGCAGG
CTTCCTCGCTCACTGACTCGCTGCGCTCGGTCGTTCGGCTGCGGCGAGCGGTATCAGCTCACTCAAAGGC
GGTAATACGGTTATCCACAGAATCAGGGGATAACGCAGGAAAGAACATGTGAGCAAAAGGCCAGCAAAAG
GCCAGGAACCGTAAAAAGGCCGCGTTGCTGGCGTTTTTCCACAGGCTCCGCCCCCCTGACGAGCATCACA
AAAATCGACGCTCAAGTCAGAGGTGGCGAAACCCGACAGGACTATAAAGATACCAGGCGTTTCCCCCTGG
AAGCTCCCTCGTGCGCTCTCCTGTTCCGACCCTGCCGCTTACCGGATACCTGTCCGCCTTTCTCCCTTCG
GGAAGCGTGGCGCTTTCTCATAGCTCACGCTGTAGGTATCTCAGTTCGGTGTAGGTCGTTCGCTCCAAGC
TGGGCTGTGTGCACGAACCCCCCGTTCAGCCCGACCGCTGCGCCTTATCCGGTAACTATCGTCTTGAGTC
CAACCCGGTAAGACACGACTTATCGCCACTGGCAGCAGCCACTGGTAACAGGATTAGCAGAGCGAGGTAT
GTAGGCGGTGCTACAGAGTTCTTGAAGTGGTGGCCTAACTACGGCTACACTAGAAGAACAGTATTTGGTA
TCTGCGCTCTGCTGAAGCCAGTTACCTTCGGAAAAAGAGTTGGTAGCTCTTGATCCGGCAAACAAACCAC
CGCTGGTAGCGGTGGTTTTTTTGTTTGCAAGCAGCAGATTACGCGCAGAAAAAAAGGATCTCAAGAAGAT
CCTTTGATCTTTTCTACGGGGTCTGACGCTCAGTGGAACGAAAACTCACGTTAAGGGATTTTGGTCATGA
G
